Addgene plasmid #146519: pCIneo-lambdaN-HA-HsTNRC6C-MID2-RRM_H
Purpose: Mammalian Expression of HsTNRC6C-MID2-RRM
Depositing lab: Elisa Izaurralde. Depositing organization: Max Planck Institute for Developmental Biology. Publication: A C-terminal silencing domain in GW182 is essential for miRNA function. Eulalio A, Helms S, Fritzsch C, Fauser M, Izaurralde E. RNA. 2009 Jun;15(6):1067-77. doi: 10.1261/rna.1605509. Epub 2009 Apr 21. PubMed 19383769.
Backbone
  Vector backbone: pCI-neo
  Vector type: Mammalian Expression
Growth in bacteria
  Bacterial resistance: Ampicillin, 100 μg/mL
  Growth temperature: 37°C
  Growth strain: DH5alpha
  Copy number: High Copy
Gene/Insert
  Gene/Insert name: HsTNRC6C-MID2-RRM
  Species: H. sapiens (human)
  Entrez Gene: TNRC6C
  Cloning method: Unknown
Terms and licenses: Academic/Nonprofit Terms; Industry Terms: Not Available to Industry
Depositor comments: Hs TNRC6C isoform2 given by NCBI: NM_018996.3 Plasmids from this collection were made available to the research community and donated after the lab closed. Please note that the sequence provided by the depositing laboratory may be theoretical/predicted or based on Sanger sequencing results. There may be discrepancies between sequencing results obtained by Addgene and the depositor sequence. If an Addgene verified sequence is not available, please contact before placing your order to request that our lab fully sequence the plasmid.
How to cite: pCIneo-lambdaN-HA-HsTNRC6C-MID2-RRM_H was a gift from Elisa Izaurralde (Addgene plasmid # 146519 ; http://n2t.net/addgene:146519 ; RRID:Addgene_146519)
