[The description below was written by a language model from this plasmid's Addgene catalogue record and pLannotate feature annotations shown in this document.]
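Description:
pCIneo-lambdaN-HA-HsTNRC6C-MID2-RRM_H is a mammalian expression plasmid built on the pCI-neo backbone, about 6.2 kb in the depositor's full sequence. In bacteria it is maintained at high copy through a ColE1/pUC-type origin and selected with ampicillin via the β-lactamase gene. An f1 origin is also present, which in principle allows single-stranded DNA production. For mammalian cells, a separate cassette places the neomycin phosphotransferase gene under the SV40 enhancer/early promoter with a synthetic polyadenylation signal, which would permit G418 selection of stable transfectants.

The expression unit uses the human CMV immediate-early enhancer and promoter, followed by the chimeric β-globin/immunoglobulin intron that typically improves transcript processing and expression, and it ends with the SV40 poly(A) signal. A T7 promoter upstream of the coding region and a T3 promoter fragment downstream flank the insert. The open reading frame encodes a short fragment of the bacteriophage lambda N protein, then an HA epitope (annotated as a partial match to a 3xHA tag), then a roughly 560 bp fragment of human TNRC6C. The name designates this fragment as the MID2-RRM region, and the depositor notes that numbering follows isoform 2.

TNRC6C is a GW182-family protein that acts with Argonaute proteins in miRNA-mediated silencing. The lambda N peptide binds boxB RNA hairpins, so fusions of this type are generally used in tethering assays, where the protein fragment is recruited to a boxB-containing reporter mRNA to test its silencing activity independently of miRNAs. The HA tag allows detection of the fusion protein. The record itself states only mammalian expression as the purpose, though the associated publication concerns the GW182 silencing domain. The depositor sequence may be theoretical or predicted.
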