Features (pLannotate 1.2.2; 21 found; start..end, strand, type, name):
    140..517     +  enhancer       CMV enhancer: human cytomegalovirus immediate early enhancer
    518..729     +  promoter       CMV promoter: human cytomegalovirus (CMV) immediate early promoter
    890..1022    +  intron         chimeric intron: chimera between introns from human β-globin and immunoglobulin heavy chain genes
   1067..1085    +  promoter       T7 promoter: promoter for bacteriophage T7 RNA polymerase
   1095..1169    +  CDS            N (fragment): REGN_LAMBD - Experimental evidence at protein level: Swiss-Prot protein existence level 1. Plays a role as a transcriptional antitermination factor that allows the virus to initiate its lytic phase. Activates expression of the delayed viral early genes by modifying host RNA polymerase (RNAP) into a form that is resistant to termination signals. This antitermination function requires the host NusA protein which serves to stabilize the interaction between antitermination protein N and host RNA polymerase. From Escherichia phage lambda (Bacteriophage lambda).
   1197..1224    +  CDS            3xHA (fragment): three tandem HA epitope tags
   1251..1811    +  CDS            TNRC6C (fragment): TNR6C_HUMAN - Also known as KIAA1582. Experimental evidence at protein level: Swiss-Prot protein existence level 1. Plays a role in RNA-mediated gene silencing by micro-RNAs (miRNAs). Required for miRNA-dependent translational repression of complementary mRNAs by argonaute family proteins. As scaffoldng protein associates with argonaute proteins bound to partially complementary mRNAs and simultaneously can recruit CCR4-NOT and PAN deadenylase complexes. From Homo sapiens (Human).
   1826..1843    -  promoter       T3 promoter (fragment): promoter for bacteriophage T3 RNA polymerase
   1861..1982    -  polyA_signal   SV40 poly(A) signal: SV40 polyadenylation signal
   2005..2073    -  CDS            large T antigen (fragment): large T antigen from SV40 (simian virus 40)
   2097..2164    +  CDS            lacZα (fragment): LacZα fragment of β-galactosidase; lacZ fragment
   2168..2596    +  rep_origin     f1 ori (sequence partly withheld): f1 bacteriophage origin of replication; arrow indicates direction of (+) strand synthesis
   2624..2675    -  misc_feature   bom (fragment): basis of mobility region from pBR322
   2740..3097    +  promoter       SV40 promoter: SV40 enhancer and early promoter
   3148..3939    +  CDS            neo: KKA2_KLEPN - Also known as kan, nptII. Experimental evidence at protein level: Swiss-Prot protein existence level 1. Resistance to kanamycin, neomycin, paromomycin, ribostamycin, butirosin and gentamicin B. From Klebsiella pneumoniae.
   4006..4054    +  polyA_signal   poly(A) signal: synthetic polyadenylation signal
   4074..4128    -  misc_feature   bom (fragment): basis of mobility region from pBR322
   4230..4265    -  CDS            rop (fragment): Rop protein, which maintains plasmids at low copy number; rop
   4360..4464    +  promoter       AmpR promoter: bla
   4465..5325    +  CDS            AmpR: β-lactamase; bla; confers resistance to ampicillin, carbenicillin, and related antibiotics
   5496..6084    +  rep_origin     ori: high-copy-number ColE1/pMB1/pBR322/pUC origin of replication
>Addgene plasmid #146519 | pCIneo-lambdaN-HA-HsTNRC6C-MID2-RRM_H | depositor full sequence | sequence record 288965 | Full Sequence
TCAATATTGGCCATTAGCCATATTATTCATTGGTTATATAGCATAAATCAATATTGGCTATTGGCCATTG
CATACGTTGTATCTATATCATAATATGTACATTTATATTGGCTCATGTCCAATATGACCGCCATGTTGGC
ATTGATTATTGACTAGTTATTAATAGTAATCAATTACGGGGTCATTAGTTCATAGCCCATATATGGAGTT
CCGCGTTACATAACTTACGGTAAATGGCCCGCCTGGCTGACCGCCCAACGACCCCCGCCCATTGACGTCA
ATAATGACGTATGTTCCCATAGTAACGCCAATAGGGACTTTCCATTGACGTCAATGGGTGGAGTATTTAC
GGTAAACTGCCCACTTGGCAGTACATCAAGTGTATCATATGCCAAGTCCGCCCCCTATTGACGTCAATGA
CGGTAAATGGCCCGCCTGGCATTATGCCCAGTACATGACCTTACGGGACTTTCCTACTTGGCAGTACATC
TACGTATTAGTCATCGCTATTACCATGGTGATGCGGTTTTGGCAGTACACCAATGGGCGTGGATAGCGGT
TTGACTCACGGGGATTTCCAAGTCTCCACCCCATTGACGTCAATGGGAGTTTGTTTTGGCACCAAAATCA
ACGGGACTTTCCAAAATGTCGTAACAACTGCGATCGCCCGCCCCGTTGACGCAAATGGGCGGTAGGCGTG
TACGGTGGGAGGTCTATATAAGCAGAGCTCGTTTAGTGAACCGTCAGATCACTAGAAGCTTTATTGCGGT
AGTTTATCACAGTTAAATTGCTAACGCAGTCAGTGCTTCTGACACAACAGTCTCGAACTTAAGCTGCAGT
GACTCTCTTAAGGTAGCCTTGCAGAAGTTGGTCGTGAGGCACTGGGCAGGTAAGTATCAAGGTTACAAGA
CAGGTTTAAGGAGACCAATAGAAACTGGGCTTGTCGAGACAGAGAAGACTCTTGCGTTTCTGATAGGCAC
CTATTGGTCTTACTGACATCCACTTTGCCTTTCTCTCCACAGGTGTCCACTCCCAGTTCAATTACAGCTC
TTAAGGCTAGAGTACTTAATACGACTCACTATAGGCTAGCCACCATGGACGCACAAACACGACGACGTGA
GCGTCGCGCTGAGAAACAAGCTCAATGGAAAGCTGCAAACCCACCGCTCGAGGCTGCCCAAGCTTACACC
ATGGCCTACCCATATGATGTTCCAGATTACGCTTCACTCGACGCGGATCCCGTCGAATTCGTCCCCACTG
GGCCTACCATCAACACCACCATCCAGGATGTCAACCGCTACCTCCTCAAGAGTGGAGGTAAACTGTCAGA
CATCAAATCGACGTGGTCCTCTGGCCCTACCTCCCACACGCAAGCCTCTCTGTCTCATGAACTATGGAAG
GTGCCCAGAAACAGTACTGCACCCACGAGGCCACCTCCAGGGTTAACCAATCCCAAGCCCTCCTCCACCT
GGGGTGCCAGCCCCCTCGGCTGGACCAGCTCCTACTCCTCGGGTTCTGCCTGGAGCACCGACACCTCAGG
AAGAACCAGCAGCTGGCTCGTTCTTCGAAACCTCACTCCCCAGATTGATGGTTCTACACTGCGGACATTG
TGTTTGCAACATGGGCCTCTTATCACATTCCACCTGAATCTGACTCAAGGCAATGCTGTGGTCCGGTACA
GCTCCAAGGAGGAGGCTGCCAAGGCCCAGAAGTCTCTGCACATGTGCGTCCTGGGAAACACTACCATCCT
GGCCGAGTTCGCTGGTGAAGAAGAAGTGAATCGCTTCTTAGCCCAAGGCCAGGCGCTGCCATAGGCGGCC
GCTTCCCTTTAGTGAGGGTTAATGCTTCGAGCAGACATGATAAGATACATTGATGAGTTTGGACAAACCA
CAACTAGAATGCAGTGAAAAAAATGCTTTATTTGTGAAATTTGTGATGCTATTGCTTTATTTGTAACCAT
TATAAGCTGCAATAAACAAGTTAACAACAACAATTGCATTCATTTTATGTTTCAGGTTCAGGGGGAGATG
TGGGAGGTTTTTTAAAGCAAGTAAAACCTCTACAAATGTGGTAAAATCCGATAAGGATCGATCCGGGCTG
GCGTAATAGCGAAGAGGCCCGCACCGATCGCCCTTCCCAACAGTTGCGCAGCCTGAATGGCGAATGG
[124 nt withheld, positions 2168-2291]
C
[91 nt withheld, positions 2293-2383]
A
[49 nt withheld, positions 2385-2433]
CCTTTGACGTTGGAGTCCACGTTCTTT
[37 nt withheld, positions 2461-2497]
ACCCTATCTCGGTCTATTCTTTTGATTTATAAGGGATTTTGCCGATTTCGGCCTATTGGTTAAAAAATGA
GCTGATTTAACAAAAATTTAACGCGAATTTTAACAAAATATTAACGCTTACAATTTCCTGATGCGGTATT
TTCTCCTTACGCATCTGTGCGGTATTTCACACCGCATACGCGGATCTGCGCAGCACCATGGCCTGAAATA
ACCTCTGAAAGAGGAACTTGGTTAGGTACCTTCTGAGGCGGAAAGAACCAGCTGTGGAATGTGTGTCAGT
TAGGGTGTGGAAAGTCCCCAGGCTCCCCAGCAGGCAGAAGTATGCAAAGCATGCATCTCAATTAGTCAGC
AACCAGGTGTGGAAAGTCCCCAGGCTCCCCAGCAGGCAGAAGTATGCAAAGCATGCATCTCAATTAGTCA
GCAACCATAGTCCCGCCCCTAACTCCGCCCATCCCGCCCCTAACTCCGCCCAGTTCCGCCCATTCTCCGC
CCCATGGCTGACTAATTTTTTTTATTTATGCAGAGGCCGAGGCCGCCTCGGCCTCTGAGCTATTCCAGAA
GTAGTGAGGAGGCTTTTTTGGAGGCCTAGGCTTTTGCAAAAAGCTTGATTCTTCTGACACAACAGTCTCG
AACTTAAGGCTAGAGCCACCATGATTGAACAAGATGGATTGCACGCAGGTTCTCCGGCCGCTTGGGTGGA
GAGGCTATTCGGCTATGACTGGGCACAACAGACAATCGGCTGCTCTGATGCCGCCGTGTTCCGGCTGTCA
GCGCAGGGGCGCCCGGTTCTTTTTGTCAAGACCGACCTGTCCGGTGCCCTGAATGAACTGCAGGACGAGG
CAGCGCGGCTATCGTGGCTGGCCACGACGGGCGTTCCTTGCGCAGCTGTGCTCGACGTTGTCACTGAAGC
GGGAAGGGACTGGCTGCTATTGGGCGAAGTGCCGGGGCAGGATCTCCTGTCATCTCACCTTGCTCCTGCC
GAGAAAGTATCCATCATGGCTGATGCAATGCGGCGGCTGCATACGCTTGATCCGGCTACCTGCCCATTCG
ACCACCAAGCGAAACATCGCATCGAGCGAGCACGTACTCGGATGGAAGCCGGTCTTGTCGATCAGGATGA
TCTGGACGAAGAGCATCAGGGGCTCGCGCCAGCCGAACTGTTCGCCAGGCTCAAGGCGCGCATGCCCGAC
GGCGAGGATCTCGTCGTGACCCATGGCGATGCCTGCTTGCCGAATATCATGGTGGAAAATGGCCGCTTTT
CTGGATTCATCGACTGTGGCCGGCTGGGTGTGGCGGACCGCTATCAGGACATAGCGTTGGCTACCCGTGA
TATTGCTGAAGAGCTTGGCGGCGAATGGGCTGACCGCTTCCTCGTGCTTTACGGTATCGCCGCTCCCGAT
TCGCAGCGCATCGCCTTCTATCGCCTTCTTGACGAGTTCTTCTGAGCGGGACTCTGGGGTTCGAAATGAC
CGACCAAGCGACGCCCAACCTGCCATCACGATGGCCGCAATAAAATATCTTTATTTTCATTACATCTGTG
TGTTGGTTTTTTGTGTGAATCGATAGCGATAAGGATCCGCGTATGGTGCACTCTCAGTACAATCTGCTCT
GATGCCGCATAGTTAAGCCAGCCCCGACACCCGCCAACACCCGCTGACGCGCCCTGACGGGCTTGTCTGC
TCCCGGCATCCGCTTACAGACAAGCTGTGACCGTCTCCGGGAGCTGCATGTGTCAGAGGTTTTCACCGTC
ATCACCGAAACGCGCGAGACGAAAGGGCCTCGTGATACGCCTATTTTTATAGGTTAATGTCATGATAATA
ATGGTTTCTTAGACGTCAGGTGGCACTTTTCGGGGAAATGTGCGCGGAACCCCTATTTGTTTATTTTTCT
AAATACATTCAAATATGTATCCGCTCATGAGACAATAACCCTGATAAATGCTTCAATAATATTGAAAAAG
GAAGAGTATGAGTATTCAACATTTCCGTGTCGCCCTTATTCCCTTTTTTGCGGCATTTTGCCTTCCTGTT
TTTGCTCACCCAGAAACGCTGGTGAAAGTAAAAGATGCTGAAGATCAGTTGGGTGCACGAGTGGGTTACA
TCGAACTGGATCTCAACAGCGGTAAGATCCTTGAGAGTTTTCGCCCCGAAGAACGTTTTCCAATGATGAG
CACTTTTAAAGTTCTGCTATGTGGCGCGGTATTATCCCGTATTGACGCCGGGCAAGAGCAACTCGGTCGC
CGCATACACTATTCTCAGAATGACTTGGTTGAGTACTCACCAGTCACAGAAAAGCATCTTACGGATGGCA
TGACAGTAAGAGAATTATGCAGTGCTGCCATAACCATGAGTGATAACACTGCGGCCAACTTACTTCTGAC
AACGATCGGAGGACCGAAGGAGCTAACCGCTTTTTTGCACAACATGGGGGATCATGTAACTCGCCTTGAT
CGTTGGGAACCGGAGCTGAATGAAGCCATACCAAACGACGAGCGTGACACCACGATGCCTGTAGCAATGG
CAACAACGTTGCGCAAACTATTAACTGGCGAACTACTTACTCTAGCTTCCCGGCAACAATTAATAGACTG
GATGGAGGCGGATAAAGTTGCAGGACCACTTCTGCGCTCGGCCCTTCCGGCTGGCTGGTTTATTGCTGAT
AAATCTGGAGCCGGTGAGCGTGGGTCTCGCGGTATCATTGCAGCACTGGGGCCAGATGGTAAGCCCTCCC
GTATCGTAGTTATCTACACGACGGGGAGTCAGGCAACTATGGATGAACGAAATAGACAGATCGCTGAGAT
AGGTGCCTCACTGATTAAGCATTGGTAACTGTCAGACCAAGTTTACTCATATATACTTTAGATTGATTTA
AAACTTCATTTTTAATTTAAAAGGATCTAGGTGAAGATCCTTTTTGATAATCTCATGACCAAAATCCCTT
AACGTGAGTTTTCGTTCCACTGAGCGTCAGACCCCGTAGAAAAGATCAAAGGATCTTCTTGAGATCCTTT
TTTTCTGCGCGTAATCTGCTGCTTGCAAACAAAAAAACCACCGCTACCAGCGGTGGTTTGTTTGCCGGAT
CAAGAGCTACCAACTCTTTTTCCGAAGGTAACTGGCTTCAGCAGAGCGCAGATACCAAATACTGTTCTTC
TAGTGTAGCCGTAGTTAGGCCACCACTTCAAGAACTCTGTAGCACCGCCTACATACCTCGCTCTGCTAAT
CCTGTTACCAGTGGCTGCTGCCAGTGGCGATAAGTCGTGTCTTACCGGGTTGGACTCAAGACGATAGTTA
CCGGATAAGGCGCAGCGGTCGGGCTGAACGGGGGGTTCGTGCACACAGCCCAGCTTGGAGCGAACGACCT
ACACCGAACTGAGATACCTACAGCGTGAGCTATGAGAAAGCGCCACGCTTCCCGAAGGGAGAAAGGCGGA
CAGGTATCCGGTAAGCGGCAGGGTCGGAACAGGAGAGCGCACGAGGGAGCTTCCAGGGGGAAACGCCTGG
TATCTTTATAGTCCTGTCGGGTTTCGCCACCTCTGACTTGAGCGTCGATTTTTGTGATGCTCGTCAGGGG
GGCGGAGCCTATGGAAAAACGCCAGCAACGCGGCCTTTTTACGGTTCCTGGCCTTTTGCTGGCCTTTTGC
TCACATGGCTCGACAGATCT
